Addgene plasmid #131481: pORANGE GFP-CACNA1E KI
Purpose: Endogenous tagging of CaV2.3, R: N-terminal (amino acid position: G5)
Depositing lab: Harold MacGillavry. Depositing organization: Utrecht University. Publication: ORANGE: A CRISPR/Cas9-based genome editing toolbox for epitope tagging of endogenous proteins in neurons. Willems J, de Jong APH, Scheefhals N, Mertens E, Catsburg LAE, Poorthuis RB, de Winter F, Verhaagen J, Meye FJ, MacGillavry HD. PLoS Biol. 2020 Apr 10;18(4):e3000665. doi: 10.1371/journal.pbio.3000665. PubMed 32275651.
Backbone
  Vector backbone: pORANGE
  Backbone size w/o insert (bp): 9252
  Vector type: Mammalian Expression
Growth in bacteria
  Bacterial resistance: Ampicillin, 100 μg/mL
  Growth temperature: 37°C
  Growth strain: DH5alpha
  Copy number: High Copy
Gene/Insert
  Cloning method: Restriction Enzyme; 5′ cloning site Unknown (unknown if destroyed); 3′ cloning site Unknown (unknown if destroyed)
  Sequencing primers: 5′ aaggctgttagagagataattggaa; 3′ cgggccatttaccgtaagtt
Terms and licenses: Academic/Nonprofit Terms; Industry Terms: Not Available to Industry
How to cite: pORANGE GFP-CACNA1E KI was a gift from Harold MacGillavry (Addgene plasmid # 131481 ; http://n2t.net/addgene:131481 ; RRID:Addgene_131481)
