[The description below was written by a language model from this plasmid's Addgene catalogue record and pLannotate feature annotations shown in this document.]
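Description:
pORANGE GFP-CACNA1E KI is a single-plasmid CRISPR/Cas9 knock-in construct built on the pORANGE backbone, catalogued as a mammalian expression vector and intended for tagging endogenous proteins in neurons. Its stated purpose is N-terminal tagging of the R-type calcium channel subunit CaV2.3, encoded by CACNA1E, with GFP inserted at amino acid position G5. In bacteria it is maintained as a high-copy plasmid through a ColE1/pUC-type origin and selected with ampicillin via the bla gene. An f1 origin is also present, along with small remnants of pBR322 bom and rop sequences.

The plasmid combines three functional units. A human U6 RNA polymerase III promoter drives a guide RNA fused to the Streptococcus pyogenes gRNA scaffold; the short gap between promoter and scaffold is where the target-specific spacer would sit, though it is not annotated. Downstream lies a promoterless EGFP coding sequence that serves as the donor. It has no annotated promoter or polyadenylation signal of its own, so fluorescence should depend on integration into the target locus and expression under endogenous control. The record does not annotate the sequences flanking the donor or state the integration mechanism. The third unit is a CMV enhancer/chicken β-actin promoter with a hybrid CBA/MVM intron driving full-length SpCas9 (annotated as adjoining N- and C-terminal portions), preceded by an HA tag fragment and terminated by a bGH polyadenylation signal. Only a single AAV2 ITR is annotated, apparently a backbone remnant rather than a functional packaging arrangement.

The depositor sequence and the repository's sequencing result differ slightly in length and start point but show the same features in the same order.
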