Features (pLannotate 1.2.2; 19 found; start..end, strand, type, name):
     62..302     +  promoter       U6 promoter: RNA polymerase III promoter for human U6 snRNA
    332..407     +  misc_RNA       gRNA scaffold: guide RNA scaffold for the Streptococcus pyogenes CRISPR/Cas9 system
    414..457     +  misc_RNA       gRNA scaffold (fragment): guide RNA scaffold for the Streptococcus pyogenes CRISPR/Cas9 system
    523..1239    +  CDS            EGFP: EGFP is a basic (constitutively fluorescent) green fluorescent protein published in 1996, derived from Aequorea victoria. It is reported to be a rapidly-maturing weak dimer with moderate acid sensitivity.
   1317..1602    +  enhancer       CMV enhancer: human cytomegalovirus immediate early enhancer; contains an 18-bp deletion relative to the standard CMV enhancer
   1604..1881    +  promoter       chicken β-actin promoter: No description available
   1882..2109    +  intron         hybrid intron: hybrid between chicken β-actin (CBA) and minute virus of mice (MMV) introns (Gray et al., 2011)
   2130..2157    +  CDS            3xHA (fragment): three tandem HA epitope tags
   2190..3905    +  CDS            Cas9(N): N-terminal portion of Streptococcus pyogenes Cas9 (Zetsche et al., 2015)
   3792..6290    +  CDS            Cas9(C): C-terminal portion of Streptococcus pyogenes Cas9 (Zetsche et al., 2015)
   6360..6471    +  polyA_signal   bGH poly(A) signal: bovine growth hormone polyadenylation signal
   6576..6716    +  repeat_region  AAV2 ITR: inverted terminal repeat of adeno-associated virus serotype 2 inverted
   6721..6772    -  misc_feature   bom (fragment): basis of mobility region from pBR322
   6791..7246    +  rep_origin     f1 ori (sequence partly withheld): f1 bacteriophage origin of replication; arrow indicates direction of (+) strand synthesis
   7247..7296    -  misc_feature   bom (fragment): basis of mobility region from pBR322
   7398..7433    -  CDS            rop (fragment): Rop protein, which maintains plasmids at low copy number; rop
   7528..7632    +  promoter       AmpR promoter: bla
   7633..8493    +  CDS            AmpR: β-lactamase; bla; confers resistance to ampicillin, carbenicillin, and related antibiotics
   8664..9252    +  rep_origin     ori: high-copy-number ColE1/pMB1/pBR322/pUC origin of replication
>Addgene plasmid #131481 | pORANGE GFP-CACNA1E KI | depositor full sequence | sequence record 252021 | pORANGE GFP-CACNA1E KI sequence 9252 bps
AACGCCAGCAACGCGGCCTTTTTACGGTTCCTGGCCTTTTGCTGGCCTTTTGCTCACATGTGAGGGCCTA
TTTCCCATGATTCCTTCATATTTGCATATACGATACAAGGCTGTTAGAGAGATAATTGGAATTAATTTGA
CTGTAAACACAAAGATATTAGTACAAAATACGTGACGTAGAAAGTAATAATTTCTTGGGTAGTTTGCAGT
TTTAAAATTATGTTTTAAAATGGACTATCATATGCTTACCGTAACTTGAAAGTATTTCGATTTCTTGGCT
TTATATATCTTGTGGAAAGGACGAAACACCGCAGGATGGCTCGCTTCGGGGGTTTTAGAGCTAGAAATAG
CAAGTTAAAATAAGGCTAGTCCGTTATCAACTTGAAAAAGTGGCACCGAGTCGGTGCTTTTTTGTTTTAG
AGCTAGAAATAGCAAGTTAAAATAAGGCTAGTCCGTTTTTAGCGCGTGCGCCAATTCTGCAGACAAATGG
CTCTAGAAGCTTCCCCCCCGAAGCGAGCCATCCTGGTGAGCAAGGGCGAGGAGCTGTTCACCGGGGTGGT
GCCCATCCTGGTCGAGCTGGACGGCGACGTAAACGGCCACAAGTTCAGCGTGTCCGGCGAGGGCGAGGGC
GATGCCACCTACGGCAAGCTGACCCTGAAGTTCATCTGCACCACCGGCAAGCTGCCCGTGCCCTGGCCCA
CCCTCGTGACCACCCTGACCTACGGCGTGCAGTGCTTCAGCCGCTACCCCGACCACATGAAGCAGCACGA
CTTCTTCAAGTCCGCCATGCCCGAAGGCTACGTCCAGGAGCGCACCATCTTCTTCAAGGACGACGGCAAC
TACAAGACCCGCGCCGAGGTGAAGTTCGAGGGCGACACCCTGGTGAACCGCATCGAGCTGAAGGGCATCG
ACTTCAAGGAGGACGGCAACATCCTGGGGCACAAGCTGGAGTACAACTACAACAGCCACAACGTCTATAT
CATGGCCGACAAGCAGAAGAACGGCATCAAGGTGAACTTCAAGATCCGCCACAACATCGAGGACGGCAGC
GTGCAGCTCGCCGACCACTACCAGCAGAACACCCCCATCGGCGACGGCCCCGTGCTGCTGCCCGACAACC
ACTACCTGAGCACCCAGTCCGCCCTGAGCAAAGACCCCAACGAGAAGCGCGATCACATGGTCCTGCTGGA
GTTCGTGACCGCCGCCGGGATCACTCTCGGCATGGACGAGCTGTACAAGGGTTCAGTTTCCCCCCCGAAG
CGAGCCATCCTGCTCGAGGATCCTAGGACGCGTCCTAGGACGCGTCCAGAGGTACCCGTTACATAACTTA
CGGTAAATGGCCCGCCTGGCTGACCGCCCAACGACCCCCGCCCATTGACGTCAATAGTAACGCCAATAGG
GACTTTCCATTGACGTCAATGGGTGGAGTATTTACGGTAAACTGCCCACTTGGCAGTACATCAAGTGTAT
CATATGCCAAGTACGCCCCCTATTGACGTCAATGACGGTAAATGGCCCGCCTGGCATTGTGCCCAGTACA
TGACCTTATGGGACTTTCCTACTTGGCAGTACATCTACGTATTAGTCATCGCTATTACCATGGTCGAGGT
GAGCCCCACGTTCTGCTTCACTCTCCCCATCTCCCCCCCCTCCCCACCCCCAATTTTGTATTTATTTATT
TTTTAATTATTTTGTGCAGCGATGGGGGCGGGGGGGGGGGGGGGGCGCGCGCCAGGCGGGGCGGGGCGGG
GCGAGGGGCGGGGCGGGGCGAGGCGGAGAGGTGCGGCGGCAGCCAATCAGAGCGGCGCGCTCCGAAAGTT
TCCTTTTATGGCGAGGCGGCGGCGGCGGCGGCCCTATAAAAAGCGAAGCGCGCGGCGGGCGGGAGTCGCT
GCGCGCTGCCTTCGCCCCGTGCCCCGCTCCGCCGCCGCCTCGCGCCGCCCGCCCCGGCTCTGACTGACCG
CGTTACTCCCACAGGTGAGCGGGCGGGACGGCCCTTCTCCTCCGGGCTGTAATTAGCTGAGCAAGAGGTA
AGGGTTTAAGGGATGGTTGGTTGGTGGGGTATTAATGTTTAATTACCTGGAGCACCTGCCTGAAATCACT
TTTTTTCAGGTTGGACCGGTGCCACCATGTACCCATACGATGTTCCAGATTACGCTTCGCCGAAGAAAAA
GCGCAAGGTCGAAGCGTCCGACAAGAAGTACAGCATCGGCCTGGACATCGGCACCAACTCTGTGGGCTGG
GCCGTGATCACCGACGAGTACAAGGTGCCCAGCAAGAAATTCAAGGTGCTGGGCAACACCGACCGGCACA
GCATCAAGAAGAACCTGATCGGAGCCCTGCTGTTCGACAGCGGCGAAACAGCCGAGGCCACCCGGCTGAA
GAGAACCGCCAGAAGAAGATACACCAGACGGAAGAACCGGATCTGCTATCTGCAAGAGATCTTCAGCAAC
GAGATGGCCAAGGTGGACGACAGCTTCTTCCACAGACTGGAAGAGTCCTTCCTGGTGGAAGAGGATAAGA
AGCACGAGCGGCACCCCATCTTCGGCAACATCGTGGACGAGGTGGCCTACCACGAGAAGTACCCCACCAT
CTACCACCTGAGAAAGAAACTGGTGGACAGCACCGACAAGGCCGACCTGCGGCTGATCTATCTGGCCCTG
GCCCACATGATCAAGTTCCGGGGCCACTTCCTGATCGAGGGCGACCTGAACCCCGACAACAGCGACGTGG
ACAAGCTGTTCATCCAGCTGGTGCAGACCTACAACCAGCTGTTCGAGGAAAACCCCATCAACGCCAGCGG
CGTGGACGCCAAGGCCATCCTGTCTGCCAGACTGAGCAAGAGCAGACGGCTGGAAAATCTGATCGCCCAG
CTGCCCGGCGAGAAGAAGAATGGCCTGTTCGGCAACCTGATTGCCCTGAGCCTGGGCCTGACCCCCAACT
TCAAGAGCAACTTCGACCTGGCCGAGGATGCCAAACTGCAGCTGAGCAAGGACACCTACGACGACGACCT
GGACAACCTGCTGGCCCAGATCGGCGACCAGTACGCCGACCTGTTTCTGGCCGCCAAGAACCTGTCCGAC
GCCATCCTGCTGAGCGACATCCTGAGAGTGAACACCGAGATCACCAAGGCCCCCCTGAGCGCCTCTATGA
TCAAGAGATACGACGAGCACCACCAGGACCTGACCCTGCTGAAAGCTCTCGTGCGGCAGCAGCTGCCTGA
GAAGTACAAAGAGATTTTCTTCGACCAGAGCAAGAACGGCTACGCCGGCTACATTGACGGCGGAGCCAGC
CAGGAAGAGTTCTACAAGTTCATCAAGCCCATCCTGGAAAAGATGGACGGCACCGAGGAACTGCTCGTGA
AGCTGAACAGAGAGGACCTGCTGCGGAAGCAGCGGACCTTCGACAACGGCAGCATCCCCCACCAGATCCA
CCTGGGAGAGCTGCACGCCATTCTGCGGCGGCAGGAAGATTTTTACCCATTCCTGAAGGACAACCGGGAA
AAGATCGAGAAGATCCTGACCTTCCGCATCCCCTACTACGTGGGCCCTCTGGCCAGGGGAAACAGCAGAT
TCGCCTGGATGACCAGAAAGAGCGAGGAAACCATCACCCCCTGGAACTTCGAGGAAGTGGTGGACAAGGG
CGCTTCCGCCCAGAGCTTCATCGAGCGGATGACCAACTTCGATAAGAACCTGCCCAACGAGAAGGTGCTG
CCCAAGCACAGCCTGCTGTACGAGTACTTCACCGTGTATAACGAGCTGACCAAAGTGAAATACGTGACCG
AGGGAATGAGAAAGCCCGCCTTCCTGAGCGGCGAGCAGAAAAAGGCCATCGTGGACCTGCTGTTCAAGAC
CAACCGGAAAGTGACCGTGAAGCAGCTGAAAGAGGACTACTTCAAGAAAATCGAGTGCTTCGACTCCGTG
GAAATCTCCGGCGTGGAAGATCGGTTCAACGCCTCCCTGGGCACATACCACGATCTGCTGAAAATTATCA
AGGACAAGGACTTCCTGGACAATGAGGAAAACGAGGACATTCTGGAAGATATCGTGCTGACCCTGACACT
GTTTGAGGACAGAGAGATGATCGAGGAACGGCTGAAAACCTATGCCCACCTGTTCGACGACAAAGTGATG
AAGCAGCTGAAGCGGCGGAGATACACCGGCTGGGGCAGGCTGAGCCGGAAGCTGATCAACGGCATCCGGG
ACAAGCAGTCCGGCAAGACAATCCTGGATTTCCTGAAGTCCGACGGCTTCGCCAACAGAAACTTCATGCA
GCTGATCCACGACGACAGCCTGACCTTTAAAGAGGACATCCAGAAAGCCCAGGTGTCCGGCCAGGGCGAT
AGCCTGCACGAGCACATTGCCAATCTGGCCGGCAGCCCCGCCATTAAGAAGGGCATCCTGCAGACAGTGA
AGGTGGTGGACGAGCTCGTGAAAGTGATGGGCCGGCACAAGCCCGAGAACATCGTGATCGAAATGGCCAG
AGAGAACCAGACCACCCAGAAGGGACAGAAGAACAGCCGCGAGAGAATGAAGCGGATCGAAGAGGGCATC
AAAGAGCTGGGCAGCCAGATCCTGAAAGAACACCCCGTGGAAAACACCCAGCTGCAGAACGAGAAGCTGT
ACCTGTACTACCTGCAGAATGGGCGGGATATGTACGTGGACCAGGAACTGGACATCAACCGGCTGTCCGA
CTACGATGTGGACCATATCGTGCCTCAGAGCTTTCTGAAGGACGACTCCATCGACAACAAGGTGCTGACC
AGAAGCGACAAGAACCGGGGCAAGAGCGACAACGTGCCCTCCGAAGAGGTCGTGAAGAAGATGAAGAACT
ACTGGCGGCAGCTGCTGAACGCCAAGCTGATTACCCAGAGAAAGTTCGACAATCTGACCAAGGCCGAGAG
AGGCGGCCTGAGCGAACTGGATAAGGCCGGCTTCATCAAGAGACAGCTGGTGGAAACCCGGCAGATCACA
AAGCACGTGGCACAGATCCTGGACTCCCGGATGAACACTAAGTACGACGAGAATGACAAGCTGATCCGGG
AAGTGAAAGTGATCACCCTGAAGTCCAAGCTGGTGTCCGATTTCCGGAAGGATTTCCAGTTTTACAAAGT
GCGCGAGATCAACAACTACCACCACGCCCACGACGCCTACCTGAACGCCGTCGTGGGAACCGCCCTGATC
AAAAAGTACCCTAAGCTGGAAAGCGAGTTCGTGTACGGCGACTACAAGGTGTACGACGTGCGGAAGATGA
TCGCCAAGAGCGAGCAGGAAATCGGCAAGGCTACCGCCAAGTACTTCTTCTACAGCAACATCATGAACTT
TTTCAAGACCGAGATTACCCTGGCCAACGGCGAGATCCGGAAGCGGCCTCTGATCGAGACAAACGGCGAA
ACCGGGGAGATCGTGTGGGATAAGGGCCGGGATTTTGCCACCGTGCGGAAAGTGCTGAGCATGCCCCAAG
TGAATATCGTGAAAAAGACCGAGGTGCAGACAGGCGGCTTCAGCAAAGAGTCTATCCTGCCCAAGAGGAA
CAGCGATAAGCTGATCGCCAGAAAGAAGGACTGGGACCCTAAGAAGTACGGCGGCTTCGACAGCCCCACC
GTGGCCTATTCTGTGCTGGTGGTGGCCAAAGTGGAAAAGGGCAAGTCCAAGAAACTGAAGAGTGTGAAAG
AGCTGCTGGGGATCACCATCATGGAAAGAAGCAGCTTCGAGAAGAATCCCATCGACTTTCTGGAAGCCAA
GGGCTACAAAGAAGTGAAAAAGGACCTGATCATCAAGCTGCCTAAGTACTCCCTGTTCGAGCTGGAAAAC
GGCCGGAAGAGAATGCTGGCCTCTGCCGGCGAACTGCAGAAGGGAAACGAACTGGCCCTGCCCTCCAAAT
ATGTGAACTTCCTGTACCTGGCCAGCCACTATGAGAAGCTGAAGGGCTCCCCCGAGGATAATGAGCAGAA
ACAGCTGTTTGTGGAACAGCACAAGCACTACCTGGACGAGATCATCGAGCAGATCAGCGAGTTCTCCAAG
AGAGTGATCCTGGCCGACGCTAATCTGGACAAAGTGCTGTCCGCCTACAACAAGCACCGGGATAAGCCCA
TCAGAGAGCAGGCCGAGAATATCATCCACCTGTTTACCCTGACCAATCTGGGAGCCCCTGCCGCCTTCAA
GTACTTTGACACCACCATCGACCGGAAGAGGTACACCAGCACCAAAGAGGTGCTGGACGCCACCCTGATC
CACCAGAGCATCACCGGCCTGTACGAGACACGGATCGACCTGTCTCAGCTGGGAGGCGACAGCCCCAAGA
AGAAGAGAAAGGTGGAGGCCAGCTAAGAATTCTAACTAGAGCTCGCTGATCAGCCTCGACTGTGCCTTCT
AGTTGCCAGCCATCTGTTGTTTGCCCCTCCCCCGTGCCTTCCTTGACCCTGGAAGGTGCCACTCCCACTG
TCCTTTCCTAATAAAATGAGGAAATTGCATCGCATTGTCTGAGTAGGTGTCATTCTATTCTGGGGGGTGG
GGTGGGGCAGGACAGCAAGGGGGAGGATTGGGAAGAGAATAGCAGGCATGCTGGGGAGCGGCCGCAGGAA
CCCCTAGTGATGGAGTTGGCCACTCCCTCTCTGCGCGCTCGCTCGCTCACTGAGGCCGGGCGACCAAAGG
TCGCCCGACGCCCGGGCTTTGCCCGGGCGGCCTCAGTGAGCGAGCGAGCGCGCAGCTGCCTGCAGGGGCG
CCTGATGCGGTATTTTCTCCTTACGCATCTGTGCGGTATTTCACACCGCATA
[95 nt withheld, positions 6773-6867]
T
[46 nt withheld, positions 6869-6914]
C
[141 nt withheld, positions 6916-7056]
CCTTTGACGTTGGAGTCCACGTTCTTT
[37 nt withheld, positions 7084-7120]
ACTCTATCTCGGGCTATTCTTTTGATTTATAAGGGATTTTGCCGATTTCGGTCTATTGGTTAAAAAATGA
GCTGATTTAACAAAAATTTAACGCGAATTTTAACAAAATATTAACGTTTACAATTTTATGGTGCACTCTC
AGTACAATCTGCTCTGATGCCGCATAGTTAAGCCAGCCCCGACACCCGCCAACACCCGCTGACGCGCCCT
GACGGGCTTGTCTGCTCCCGGCATCCGCTTACAGACAAGCTGTGACCGTCTCCGGGAGCTGCATGTGTCA
GAGGTTTTCACCGTCATCACCGAAACGCGCGAGACGAAAGGGCCTCGTGATACGCCTATTTTTATAGGTT
AATGTCATGATAATAATGGTTTCTTAGACGTCAGGTGGCACTTTTCGGGGAAATGTGCGCGGAACCCCTA
TTTGTTTATTTTTCTAAATACATTCAAATATGTATCCGCTCATGAGACAATAACCCTGATAAATGCTTCA
ATAATATTGAAAAAGGAAGAGTATGAGTATTCAACATTTCCGTGTCGCCCTTATTCCCTTTTTTGCGGCA
TTTTGCCTTCCTGTTTTTGCTCACCCAGAAACGCTGGTGAAAGTAAAAGATGCTGAAGATCAGTTGGGTG
CACGAGTGGGTTACATCGAACTGGATCTCAACAGCGGTAAGATCCTTGAGAGTTTTCGCCCCGAAGAACG
TTTTCCAATGATGAGCACTTTTAAAGTTCTGCTATGTGGCGCGGTATTATCCCGTATTGACGCCGGGCAA
GAGCAACTCGGTCGCCGCATACACTATTCTCAGAATGACTTGGTTGAGTACTCACCAGTCACAGAAAAGC
ATCTTACGGATGGCATGACAGTAAGAGAATTATGCAGTGCTGCCATAACCATGAGTGATAACACTGCGGC
CAACTTACTTCTGACAACGATCGGAGGACCGAAGGAGCTAACCGCTTTTTTGCACAACATGGGGGATCAT
GTAACTCGCCTTGATCGTTGGGAACCGGAGCTGAATGAAGCCATACCAAACGACGAGCGTGACACCACGA
TGCCTGTAGCAATGGCAACAACGTTGCGCAAACTATTAACTGGCGAACTACTTACTCTAGCTTCCCGGCA
ACAATTAATAGACTGGATGGAGGCGGATAAAGTTGCAGGACCACTTCTGCGCTCGGCCCTTCCGGCTGGC
TGGTTTATTGCTGATAAATCTGGAGCCGGTGAGCGTGGAAGCCGCGGTATCATTGCAGCACTGGGGCCAG
ATGGTAAGCCCTCCCGTATCGTAGTTATCTACACGACGGGGAGTCAGGCAACTATGGATGAACGAAATAG
ACAGATCGCTGAGATAGGTGCCTCACTGATTAAGCATTGGTAACTGTCAGACCAAGTTTACTCATATATA
CTTTAGATTGATTTAAAACTTCATTTTTAATTTAAAAGGATCTAGGTGAAGATCCTTTTTGATAATCTCA
TGACCAAAATCCCTTAACGTGAGTTTTCGTTCCACTGAGCGTCAGACCCCGTAGAAAAGATCAAAGGATC
TTCTTGAGATCCTTTTTTTCTGCGCGTAATCTGCTGCTTGCAAACAAAAAAACCACCGCTACCAGCGGTG
GTTTGTTTGCCGGATCAAGAGCTACCAACTCTTTTTCCGAAGGTAACTGGCTTCAGCAGAGCGCAGATAC
CAAATACTGTTCTTCTAGTGTAGCCGTAGTTAGGCCACCACTTCAAGAACTCTGTAGCACCGCCTACATA
CCTCGCTCTGCTAATCCTGTTACCAGTGGCTGCTGCCAGTGGCGATAAGTCGTGTCTTACCGGGTTGGAC
TCAAGACGATAGTTACCGGATAAGGCGCAGCGGTCGGGCTGAACGGGGGGTTCGTGCACACAGCCCAGCT
TGGAGCGAACGACCTACACCGAACTGAGATACCTACAGCGTGAGCTATGAGAAAGCGCCACGCTTCCCGA
AGGGAGAAAGGCGGACAGGTATCCGGTAAGCGGCAGGGTCGGAACAGGAGAGCGCACGAGGGAGCTTCCA
GGGGGAAACGCCTGGTATCTTTATAGTCCTGTCGGGTTTCGCCACCTCTGACTTGAGCGTCGATTTTTGT
GATGCTCGTCAGGGGGGCGGAGCCTATGGAAA
