Features (pLannotate 1.2.2; 19 found; start..end, strand, type, name):
    159..386     +  intron         hybrid intron: hybrid between chicken β-actin (CBA) and minute virus of mice (MMV) introns (Gray et al., 2011)
    407..434     +  CDS            3xHA (fragment): three tandem HA epitope tags
    467..2068    +  CDS            Cas9(N): N-terminal portion of Streptococcus pyogenes Cas9 (Zetsche et al., 2015)
   2069..4567    +  CDS            Cas9(C): C-terminal portion of Streptococcus pyogenes Cas9 (Zetsche et al., 2015)
   4637..4748    +  polyA_signal   bGH poly(A) signal: bovine growth hormone polyadenylation signal
   4853..4993    +  repeat_region  AAV2 ITR: inverted terminal repeat of adeno-associated virus serotype 2 inverted
   4998..5049    -  misc_feature   bom (fragment): basis of mobility region from pBR322
   5068..5523    +  rep_origin     f1 ori (sequence partly withheld): f1 bacteriophage origin of replication; arrow indicates direction of (+) strand synthesis
   5524..5573    -  misc_feature   bom (fragment): basis of mobility region from pBR322
   5675..5710    -  CDS            rop (fragment): Rop protein, which maintains plasmids at low copy number; rop
   5805..5909    +  promoter       AmpR promoter: bla
   5910..6770    +  CDS            AmpR: β-lactamase; bla; confers resistance to ampicillin, carbenicillin, and related antibiotics
   6941..7529    +  rep_origin     ori: high-copy-number ColE1/pMB1/pBR322/pUC origin of replication
   7591..7831    +  promoter       U6 promoter: RNA polymerase III promoter for human U6 snRNA
   7861..7936    +  misc_RNA       gRNA scaffold: guide RNA scaffold for the Streptococcus pyogenes CRISPR/Cas9 system
   7943..7986    +  misc_RNA       gRNA scaffold (fragment): guide RNA scaffold for the Streptococcus pyogenes CRISPR/Cas9 system
   8052..8768    +  CDS            EGFP: EGFP is a basic (constitutively fluorescent) green fluorescent protein published in 1996, derived from Aequorea victoria. It is reported to be a rapidly-maturing weak dimer with moderate acid sensitivity.
   8846..9131    +  enhancer       CMV enhancer: human cytomegalovirus immediate early enhancer; contains an 18-bp deletion relative to the standard CMV enhancer
   9133..158     +  promoter       chicken β-actin promoter (across the origin): No description available
>Addgene plasmid #131481 | pORANGE GFP-CACNA1E KI | addgene full sequence | sequence record 257606 | Addgene NGS Result
GGCGCGCGCCAGGCGGGGCGGGGCGGGGCGAGGGGCGGGGCGGGGCGAGGCGGAGAGGTGCGGCGGCAGC
CAATCAGAGCGGCGCGCTCCGAAAGTTTCCTTTTATGGCGAGGCGGCGGCGGCGGCGGCCCTATAAAAAG
CGAAGCGCGCGGCGGGCGGGAGTCGCTGCGCGCTGCCTTCGCCCCGTGCCCCGCTCCGCCGCCGCCTCGC
GCCGCCCGCCCCGGCTCTGACTGACCGCGTTACTCCCACAGGTGAGCGGGCGGGACGGCCCTTCTCCTCC
GGGCTGTAATTAGCTGAGCAAGAGGTAAGGGTTTAAGGGATGGTTGGTTGGTGGGGTATTAATGTTTAAT
TACCTGGAGCACCTGCCTGAAATCACTTTTTTTCAGGTTGGACCGGTGCCACCATGTACCCATACGATGT
TCCAGATTACGCTTCGCCGAAGAAAAAGCGCAAGGTCGAAGCGTCCGACAAGAAGTACAGCATCGGCCTG
GACATCGGCACCAACTCTGTGGGCTGGGCCGTGATCACCGACGAGTACAAGGTGCCCAGCAAGAAATTCA
AGGTGCTGGGCAACACCGACCGGCACAGCATCAAGAAGAACCTGATCGGAGCCCTGCTGTTCGACAGCGG
CGAAACAGCCGAGGCCACCCGGCTGAAGAGAACCGCCAGAAGAAGATACACCAGACGGAAGAACCGGATC
TGCTATCTGCAAGAGATCTTCAGCAACGAGATGGCCAAGGTGGACGACAGCTTCTTCCACAGACTGGAAG
AGTCCTTCCTGGTGGAAGAGGATAAGAAGCACGAGCGGCACCCCATCTTCGGCAACATCGTGGACGAGGT
GGCCTACCACGAGAAGTACCCCACCATCTACCACCTGAGAAAGAAACTGGTGGACAGCACCGACAAGGCC
GACCTGCGGCTGATCTATCTGGCCCTGGCCCACATGATCAAGTTCCGGGGCCACTTCCTGATCGAGGGCG
ACCTGAACCCCGACAACAGCGACGTGGACAAGCTGTTCATCCAGCTGGTGCAGACCTACAACCAGCTGTT
CGAGGAAAACCCCATCAACGCCAGCGGCGTGGACGCCAAGGCCATCCTGTCTGCCAGACTGAGCAAGAGC
AGACGGCTGGAAAATCTGATCGCCCAGCTGCCCGGCGAGAAGAAGAATGGCCTGTTCGGAAACCTGATTG
CCCTGAGCCTGGGCCTGACCCCCAACTTCAAGAGCAACTTCGACCTGGCCGAGGATGCCAAACTGCAGCT
GAGCAAGGACACCTACGACGACGACCTGGACAACCTGCTGGCCCAGATCGGCGACCAGTACGCCGACCTG
TTTCTGGCCGCCAAGAACCTGTCCGACGCCATCCTGCTGAGCGACATCCTGAGAGTGAACACCGAGATCA
CCAAGGCCCCCCTGAGCGCCTCTATGATCAAGAGATACGACGAGCACCACCAGGACCTGACCCTGCTGAA
AGCTCTCGTGCGGCAGCAGCTGCCTGAGAAGTACAAAGAGATTTTCTTCGACCAGAGCAAGAACGGCTAC
GCCGGCTACATTGACGGCGGAGCCAGCCAGGAAGAGTTCTACAAGTTCATCAAGCCCATCCTGGAAAAGA
TGGACGGCACCGAGGAACTGCTCGTGAAGCTGAACAGAGAGGACCTGCTGCGGAAGCAGCGGACCTTCGA
CAACGGCAGCATCCCCCACCAGATCCACCTGGGAGAGCTGCACGCCATTCTGCGGCGGCAGGAAGATTTT
TACCCATTCCTGAAGGACAACCGGGAAAAGATCGAGAAGATCCTGACCTTCCGCATCCCCTACTACGTGG
GCCCTCTGGCCAGGGGAAACAGCAGATTCGCCTGGATGACCAGAAAGAGCGAGGAAACCATCACCCCCTG
GAACTTCGAGGAAGTGGTGGACAAGGGCGCTTCCGCCCAGAGCTTCATCGAGCGGATGACCAACTTCGAT
AAGAACCTGCCCAACGAGAAGGTGCTGCCCAAGCACAGCCTGCTGTACGAGTACTTCACCGTGTATAACG
AGCTGACCAAAGTGAAATACGTGACCGAGGGAATGAGAAAGCCCGCCTTCCTGAGCGGCGAGCAGAAAAA
GGCCATCGTGGACCTGCTGTTCAAGACCAACCGGAAAGTGACCGTGAAGCAGCTGAAAGAGGACTACTTC
AAGAAAATCGAGTGCTTCGACTCCGTGGAAATCTCCGGCGTGGAAGATCGGTTCAACGCCTCCCTGGGCA
CATACCACGATCTGCTGAAAATTATCAAGGACAAGGACTTCCTGGACAATGAGGAAAACGAGGACATTCT
GGAAGATATCGTGCTGACCCTGACACTGTTTGAGGACAGAGAGATGATCGAGGAACGGCTGAAAACCTAT
GCCCACCTGTTCGACGACAAAGTGATGAAGCAGCTGAAGCGGCGGAGATACACCGGCTGGGGCAGGCTGA
GCCGGAAGCTGATCAACGGCATCCGGGACAAGCAGTCCGGCAAGACAATCCTGGATTTCCTGAAGTCCGA
CGGCTTCGCCAACAGAAACTTCATGCAGCTGATCCACGACGACAGCCTGACCTTTAAAGAGGACATCCAG
AAAGCCCAGGTGTCCGGCCAGGGCGATAGCCTGCACGAGCACATTGCCAATCTGGCCGGCAGCCCCGCCA
TTAAGAAGGGCATCCTGCAGACAGTGAAGGTGGTGGACGAGCTCGTGAAAGTGATGGGCCGGCACAAGCC
CGAGAACATCGTGATCGAAATGGCCAGAGAGAACCAGACCACCCAGAAGGGACAGAAGAACAGCCGCGAG
AGAATGAAGCGGATCGAAGAGGGCATCAAAGAGCTGGGCAGCCAGATCCTGAAAGAACACCCCGTGGAAA
ACACCCAGCTGCAGAACGAGAAGCTGTACCTGTACTACCTGCAGAATGGGCGGGATATGTACGTGGACCA
GGAACTGGACATCAACCGGCTGTCCGACTACGATGTGGACCATATCGTGCCTCAGAGCTTTCTGAAGGAC
GACTCCATCGACAACAAGGTGCTGACCAGAAGCGACAAGAACCGGGGCAAGAGCGACAACGTGCCCTCCG
AAGAGGTCGTGAAGAAGATGAAGAACTACTGGCGGCAGCTGCTGAACGCCAAGCTGATTACCCAGAGAAA
GTTCGACAATCTGACCAAGGCCGAGAGAGGCGGCCTGAGCGAACTGGATAAGGCCGGCTTCATCAAGAGA
CAGCTGGTGGAAACCCGGCAGATCACAAAGCACGTGGCACAGATCCTGGACTCCCGGATGAACACTAAGT
ACGACGAGAATGACAAGCTGATCCGGGAAGTGAAAGTGATCACCCTGAAGTCCAAGCTGGTGTCCGATTT
CCGGAAGGATTTCCAGTTTTACAAAGTGCGCGAGATCAACAACTACCACCACGCCCACGACGCCTACCTG
AACGCCGTCGTGGGAACCGCCCTGATCAAAAAGTACCCTAAGCTGGAAAGCGAGTTCGTGTACGGCGACT
ACAAGGTGTACGACGTGCGGAAGATGATCGCCAAGAGCGAGCAGGAAATCGGCAAGGCTACCGCCAAGTA
CTTCTTCTACAGCAACATCATGAACTTTTTCAAGACCGAGATTACCCTGGCCAACGGCGAGATCCGGAAG
CGGCCTCTGATCGAGACAAACGGCGAAACCGGGGAGATCGTGTGGGATAAGGGCCGGGATTTTGCCACCG
TGCGGAAAGTGCTGAGCATGCCCCAAGTGAATATCGTGAAAAAGACCGAGGTGCAGACAGGCGGCTTCAG
CAAAGAGTCTATCCTGCCCAAGAGGAACAGCGATAAGCTGATCGCCAGAAAGAAGGACTGGGACCCTAAG
AAGTACGGCGGCTTCGACAGCCCCACCGTGGCCTATTCTGTGCTGGTGGTGGCCAAAGTGGAAAAGGGCA
AGTCCAAGAAACTGAAGAGTGTGAAAGAGCTGCTGGGGATCACCATCATGGAAAGAAGCAGCTTCGAGAA
GAATCCCATCGACTTTCTGGAAGCCAAGGGCTACAAAGAAGTGAAAAAGGACCTGATCATCAAGCTGCCT
AAGTACTCCCTGTTCGAGCTGGAAAACGGCCGGAAGAGAATGCTGGCCTCTGCCGGCGAACTGCAGAAGG
GAAACGAACTGGCCCTGCCCTCCAAATATGTGAACTTCCTGTACCTGGCCAGCCACTATGAGAAGCTGAA
GGGCTCCCCCGAGGATAATGAGCAGAAACAGCTGTTTGTGGAACAGCACAAGCACTACCTGGACGAGATC
ATCGAGCAGATCAGCGAGTTCTCCAAGAGAGTGATCCTGGCCGACGCTAATCTGGACAAAGTGCTGTCCG
CCTACAACAAGCACCGGGATAAGCCCATCAGAGAGCAGGCCGAGAATATCATCCACCTGTTTACCCTGAC
CAATCTGGGAGCCCCTGCCGCCTTCAAGTACTTTGACACCACCATCGACCGGAAGAGGTACACCAGCACC
AAAGAGGTGCTGGACGCCACCCTGATCCACCAGAGCATCACCGGCCTGTACGAGACACGGATCGACCTGT
CTCAGCTGGGAGGCGACAGCCCCAAGAAGAAGAGAAAGGTGGAGGCCAGCTAAGAATTCTAACTAGAGCT
CGCTGATCAGCCTCGACTGTGCCTTCTAGTTGCCAGCCATCTGTTGTTTGCCCCTCCCCCGTGCCTTCCT
TGACCCTGGAAGGTGCCACTCCCACTGTCCTTTCCTAATAAAATGAGGAAATTGCATCGCATTGTCTGAG
TAGGTGTCATTCTATTCTGGGGGGTGGGGTGGGGCAGGACAGCAAGGGGGAGGATTGGGAAGAGAATAGC
AGGCATGCTGGGGAGCGGCCGCAGGAACCCCTAGTGATGGAGTTGGCCACTCCCTCTCTGCGCGCTCGCT
CGCTCACTGAGGCCGGGCGACCAAAGGTCGCCCGACGCCCGGGCTTTGCCCGGGCGGCCTCAGTGAGCGA
GCGAGCGCGCAGCTGCCTGCAGGGGCGCCTGATGCGGTATTTTCTCCTTACGCATCTGTGCGGTATTTCA
CACCGCATA
[95 nt withheld, positions 5050-5144]
T
[46 nt withheld, positions 5146-5191]
C
[141 nt withheld, positions 5193-5333]
CCTTTGACGTTGGAGTCCACGTTCTTT
[37 nt withheld, positions 5361-5397]
ACTCTATCTCGGGCTATTCTTTTGATTTATAAGGGATTTTGCCGATTTCGGTCTATTGGTTAAAAAATGA
GCTGATTTAACAAAAATTTAACGCGAATTTTAACAAAATATTAACGTTTACAATTTTATGGTGCACTCTC
AGTACAATCTGCTCTGATGCCGCATAGTTAAGCCAGCCCCGACACCCGCCAACACCCGCTGACGCGCCCT
GACGGGCTTGTCTGCTCCCGGCATCCGCTTACAGACAAGCTGTGACCGTCTCCGGGAGCTGCATGTGTCA
GAGGTTTTCACCGTCATCACCGAAACGCGCGAGACGAAAGGGCCTCGTGATACGCCTATTTTTATAGGTT
AATGTCATGATAATAATGGTTTCTTAGACGTCAGGTGGCACTTTTCGGGGAAATGTGCGCGGAACCCCTA
TTTGTTTATTTTTCTAAATACATTCAAATATGTATCCGCTCATGAGACAATAACCCTGATAAATGCTTCA
ATAATATTGAAAAAGGAAGAGTATGAGTATTCAACATTTCCGTGTCGCCCTTATTCCCTTTTTTGCGGCA
TTTTGCCTTCCTGTTTTTGCTCACCCAGAAACGCTGGTGAAAGTAAAAGATGCTGAAGATCAGTTGGGTG
CACGAGTGGGTTACATCGAACTGGATCTCAACAGCGGTAAGATCCTTGAGAGTTTTCGCCCCGAAGAACG
TTTTCCAATGATGAGCACTTTTAAAGTTCTGCTATGTGGCGCGGTATTATCCCGTATTGACGCCGGGCAA
GAGCAACTCGGTCGCCGCATACACTATTCTCAGAATGACTTGGTTGAGTACTCACCAGTCACAGAAAAGC
ATCTTACGGATGGCATGACAGTAAGAGAATTATGCAGTGCTGCCATAACCATGAGTGATAACACTGCGGC
CAACTTACTTCTGACAACGATCGGAGGACCGAAGGAGCTAACCGCTTTTTTGCACAACATGGGGGATCAT
GTAACTCGCCTTGATCGTTGGGAACCGGAGCTGAATGAAGCCATACCAAACGACGAGCGTGACACCACGA
TGCCTGTAGCAATGGCAACAACGTTGCGCAAACTATTAACTGGCGAACTACTTACTCTAGCTTCCCGGCA
ACAATTAATAGACTGGATGGAGGCGGATAAAGTTGCAGGACCACTTCTGCGCTCGGCCCTTCCGGCTGGC
TGGTTTATTGCTGATAAATCTGGAGCCGGTGAGCGTGGAAGCCGCGGTATCATTGCAGCACTGGGGCCAG
ATGGTAAGCCCTCCCGTATCGTAGTTATCTACACGACGGGGAGTCAGGCAACTATGGATGAACGAAATAG
ACAGATCGCTGAGATAGGTGCCTCACTGATTAAGCATTGGTAACTGTCAGACCAAGTTTACTCATATATA
CTTTAGATTGATTTAAAACTTCATTTTTAATTTAAAAGGATCTAGGTGAAGATCCTTTTTGATAATCTCA
TGACCAAAATCCCTTAACGTGAGTTTTCGTTCCACTGAGCGTCAGACCCCGTAGAAAAGATCAAAGGATC
TTCTTGAGATCCTTTTTTTCTGCGCGTAATCTGCTGCTTGCAAACAAAAAAACCACCGCTACCAGCGGTG
GTTTGTTTGCCGGATCAAGAGCTACCAACTCTTTTTCCGAAGGTAACTGGCTTCAGCAGAGCGCAGATAC
CAAATACTGTTCTTCTAGTGTAGCCGTAGTTAGGCCACCACTTCAAGAACTCTGTAGCACCGCCTACATA
CCTCGCTCTGCTAATCCTGTTACCAGTGGCTGCTGCCAGTGGCGATAAGTCGTGTCTTACCGGGTTGGAC
TCAAGACGATAGTTACCGGATAAGGCGCAGCGGTCGGGCTGAACGGGGGGTTCGTGCACACAGCCCAGCT
TGGAGCGAACGACCTACACCGAACTGAGATACCTACAGCGTGAGCTATGAGAAAGCGCCACGCTTCCCGA
AGGGAGAAAGGCGGACAGGTATCCGGTAAGCGGCAGGGTCGGAACAGGAGAGCGCACGAGGGAGCTTCCA
GGGGGAAACGCCTGGTATCTTTATAGTCCTGTCGGGTTTCGCCACCTCTGACTTGAGCGTCGATTTTTGT
GATGCTCGTCAGGGGGGCGGAGCCTATGGAAAAACGCCAGCAACGCGGCCTTTTTACGGTTCCTGGCCTT
TTGCTGGCCTTTTGCTCACATGTGAGGGCCTATTTCCCATGATTCCTTCATATTTGCATATACGATACAA
GGCTGTTAGAGAGATAATTGGAATTAATTTGACTGTAAACACAAAGATATTAGTACAAAATACGTGACGT
AGAAAGTAATAATTTCTTGGGTAGTTTGCAGTTTTAAAATTATGTTTTAAAATGGACTATCATATGCTTA
CCGTAACTTGAAAGTATTTCGATTTCTTGGCTTTATATATCTTGTGGAAAGGACGAAACACCGCAGGATG
GCTCGCTTCGGGGGTTTTAGAGCTAGAAATAGCAAGTTAAAATAAGGCTAGTCCGTTATCAACTTGAAAA
AGTGGCACCGAGTCGGTGCTTTTTTGTTTTAGAGCTAGAAATAGCAAGTTAAAATAAGGCTAGTCCGTTT
TTAGCGCGTGCGCCAATTCTGCAGACAAATGGCTCTAGAAGCTTCCCCCCCGAAGCGAGCCATCCTGGTG
AGCAAGGGCGAGGAGCTGTTCACCGGGGTGGTGCCCATCCTGGTCGAGCTGGACGGCGACGTAAACGGCC
ACAAGTTCAGCGTGTCCGGCGAGGGCGAGGGCGATGCCACCTACGGCAAGCTGACCCTGAAGTTCATCTG
CACCACCGGCAAGCTGCCCGTGCCCTGGCCCACCCTCGTGACCACCCTGACCTACGGCGTGCAGTGCTTC
AGCCGCTACCCCGACCACATGAAGCAGCACGACTTCTTCAAGTCCGCCATGCCCGAAGGCTACGTCCAGG
AGCGCACCATCTTCTTCAAGGACGACGGCAACTACAAGACCCGCGCCGAGGTGAAGTTCGAGGGCGACAC
CCTGGTGAACCGCATCGAGCTGAAGGGCATCGACTTCAAGGAGGACGGCAACATCCTGGGGCACAAGCTG
GAGTACAACTACAACAGCCACAACGTCTATATCATGGCCGACAAGCAGAAGAACGGCATCAAGGTGAACT
TCAAGATCCGCCACAACATCGAGGACGGCAGCGTGCAGCTCGCCGACCACTACCAGCAGAACACCCCCAT
CGGCGACGGCCCCGTGCTGCTGCCCGACAACCACTACCTGAGCACCCAGTCCGCCCTGAGCAAAGACCCC
AACGAGAAGCGCGATCACATGGTCCTGCTGGAGTTCGTGACCGCCGCCGGGATCACTCTCGGCATGGACG
AGCTGTACAAGGGTTCAGTTTCCCCCCCGAAGCGAGCCATCCTGCTCGAGGATCCTAGGACGCGTCCTAG
GACGCGTCCAGAGGTACCCGTTACATAACTTACGGTAAATGGCCCGCCTGGCTGACCGCCCAACGACCCC
CGCCCATTGACGTCAATAGTAACGCCAATAGGGACTTTCCATTGACGTCAATGGGTGGAGTATTTACGGT
AAACTGCCCACTTGGCAGTACATCAAGTGTATCATATGCCAAGTACGCCCCCTATTGACGTCAATGACGG
TAAATGGCCCGCCTGGCATTGTGCCCAGTACATGACCTTATGGGACTTTCCTACTTGGCAGTACATCTAC
GTATTAGTCATCGCTATTACCATGGTCGAGGTGAGCCCCACGTTCTGCTTCACTCTCCCCATCTCCCCCC
CCTCCCCACCCCCAATTTTGTATTTATTTATTTTTTAATTATTTTGTGCAGCGATGGGGGCGGGGGG
